Addgene plasmid #121685: pCF708
Purpose: EF1a-dTEV-protease-mTagBFP2
Depositing lab: David Savage. Depositing organization: University of California, Berkeley. Publication: CRISPR-Cas9 Circular Permutants as Programmable Scaffolds for Genome Modification. Oakes BL, Fellmann C, Rishi H, Taylor KL, Ren SM, Nadler DC, Yokoo R, Arkin AP, Doudna JA, Savage DF. Cell. 2019 Jan 10;176(1-2):254-267.e16. doi: 10.1016/j.cell.2018.11.052. PubMed 30633905.
Backbone
  Vector backbone: pEF1a
  Backbone size w/o insert (bp): 9576
  Total vector size (bp): 10284
  Vector type: Lentiviral
  Selectable markers: bleoR gene: antibiotic binding protein
Growth in bacteria
  Bacterial resistance: Ampicillin, 100 μg/mL
  Growth temperature: 37°C
  Growth strain: NEB Stable
  Growth instructions: another resistance
  Copy number: High Copy
Gene/Insert
  Gene/Insert name: TEV protease
  Species: tobacco etch virus
  Insert size (bp): 708
  Promoter: EF-1a core promoter
  Cloning method: Unknown
  Sequencing primers: 5′ 5'-GCCAGCggagaaagtttgttt-3'; 3′ 5'-GTattcatgagttgagtcgcttcctt-3'
Terms and licenses: Academic/Nonprofit Terms; Industry Terms: Not Available to Industry
How to cite: pCF708 was a gift from David Savage (Addgene plasmid # 121685 ; http://n2t.net/addgene:121685 ; RRID:Addgene_121685)
