[The description below was written by a language model from this plasmid's Addgene catalogue record and pLannotate feature annotations shown in this document.]
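Description:
pCF708 is a 10,284 bp third-generation-style, self-inactivating HIV-1 lentiviral transfer plasmid built on a pEF1a backbone. It expresses a tobacco etch virus (TEV) protease together with a blue fluorescent marker in mammalian cells. In bacteria it replicates from a high-copy ColE1/pUC-type origin and is selected with ampicillin through the bla gene; an f1 origin is also present. Outside the viral region sits an SV40/EM7 dual-promoter BleoR cassette with an SV40 poly(A) signal. It can confer bleomycin/Zeocin resistance in either bacterial or transfected mammalian cells, but because it lies beyond the 3' LTR it would not be carried into the packaged genome.

The viral genome is transcribed from a CMV enhancer/promoter fused to a truncated 5' LTR. It is followed by the Ψ packaging signal with a partial gag fragment, the RRE for Rev-dependent nuclear export, and the cPPT/CTS. It ends in a ΔU3 3' LTR with a downstream bGH poly(A) signal. Between these elements, the EF-1α core promoter with truncated intron A drives a single open reading frame. This frame contains the 708 bp TEV protease coding sequence, short FLAG epitope matches, a P2A ribosome-skipping peptide and a TagBFP-family protein, which the depositor identifies as mTagBFP2. A WPRE follows to enhance transcript expression. The P2A yields the protease and the fluorescent protein as separate polypeptides, so blue fluorescence marks transduced, protease-expressing cells.

The purpose line calls the insert "dTEV", which suggests a variant, possibly catalytically dead, protease serving as a control, but the record does not define the term. The associated publication concerns circularly permuted Cas9 scaffolds, though the record does not spell out this plasmid's specific role in that work.
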