Features (pLannotate 1.2.2; 36 found; start..end, strand, type, name):
     31..83      -  misc_feature   bom (fragment): basis of mobility region from pBR322
    232..611     +  enhancer       CMV enhancer: human cytomegalovirus immediate early enhancer
    612..811     +  promoter       CMV promoter: human cytomegalovirus (CMV) immediate early promoter
    829..1009    +  LTR            5' LTR (truncated): truncated 5' long terminal repeat (LTR) from HIV-1
   1056..1181    +  misc_feature   HIV-1 Ψ: packaging signal of human immunodeficiency virus type 1
   1165..1528    +  CDS            HIV-1 gag (fragment): gag protein from human immunodeficiency virus 1; gag
   1674..1907    +  misc_feature   RRE: The Rev response element (RRE) of HIV-1 allows for Rev-dependent mRNA export from the nucleus to the cytoplasm.
   2284..2384    +  CDS            Rev (fragment): human immunodeficiency virus 1 (HIV-1) Rev protein; rev; enhances nuclear export of unspliced and incompletely spliced viral mRNAs
   2434..2551    +  misc_feature   cPPT/CTS: central polypurine tract and central termination sequence of HIV-1
   2601..2619    +  CDS            small t antigen (fragment): SV40 (simian virus 40) small t antigen
   2645..2856    +  promoter       EF-1α core promoter: core promoter for human elongation factor EF-1α
   2857..2965    +  intron         EF-1α intron A (fragment): intron upstream of the start codon of human EF-1α
   3591..3794    +  intron         EF-1α intron A: truncated intron upstream of the start codon of human EF-1α
   3825..4532    +  CDS            TEV protease: tobacco etch virus protease (Kapust et al., 2001)
   4539..4555    +  CDS            5xFLAG (fragment): five tandem FLAG® epitope tags
   4566..4587    +  CDS            2xFLAG (fragment): two tandem FLAG® epitope tags
   4608..4664    +  CDS            P2A: 2A peptide from porcine teschovirus-1 polyprotein Eukaryotic ribosomes fail to insert a peptide bond between the Gly and Pro residues, yielding separate polypeptides.
   4665..5357    +  CDS            TagBFP: TagBFP is a basic (constitutively fluorescent) blue fluorescent protein published in 2008, derived from Entacmaea quadricolor. It is reported to be a very rapidly-maturing monomer with very low acid sensitivity.
   5376..5964    +  misc_feature   WPRE: woodchuck hepatitis virus posttranscriptional regulatory element
   6015..6034    +  misc_feature   cPPT/CTS (fragment): central polypurine tract and central termination sequence of HIV-1
   6036..6269    +  LTR            3' LTR (ΔU3): self-inactivating 3' long terminal repeat (LTR) from HIV-1
   6301..6525    +  polyA_signal   bGH poly(A) signal: bovine growth hormone polyadenylation signal
   6529..6550    +  promoter       SV40 promoter (fragment): SV40 enhancer and early promoter
   6571..6999    +  rep_origin     f1 ori (sequence partly withheld): f1 bacteriophage origin of replication; arrow indicates direction of (+) strand synthesis
   7013..7342    +  promoter       SV40 promoter: SV40 enhancer and early promoter
   7390..7437    +  promoter       EM7 promoter: synthetic bacterial promoter&nbsp
   7456..7830    +  CDS            BleoR: antibiotic-binding protein; Sh ble from Streptoalloteichus hindustanus; confers resistance to bleomycin, phleomycin, and Zeocin™
   7840..7965    +  CDS            ble (fragment): BLE_KLEPN - Experimental evidence at protein level: Swiss-Prot protein existence level 1. Binding protein with a strong affinity to the bleomycin family of antibiotics. Binds to CL990; an antimitotic-antibiotic compound. From Klebsiella pneumoniae.
   7960..8081    +  polyA_signal   SV40 poly(A) signal: SV40 polyadenylation signal
   8154..8170    -  protein_bind   lac operator: The lac repressor binds to the lac operator to inhibit transcription in E. coli. This inhibition can be relieved by adding lactose or isopropyl-β-D-thiogalactopyranoside (IPTG). lac repressor encoded by lacI
   8178..8208    -  promoter       lac promoter: promoter for the E. coli lac operon
   8223..8244    -  protein_bind   CAP binding site: CAP binding activates transcription in the presence of cAMP. E. coli catabolite activator protein
   8257..8349    -  CDS            lacI (fragment): lac repressor; lacI; The lac repressor binds to the lac operator to inhibit transcription in E. coli. This inhibition can be relieved by adding lactose or isopropyl-β-D-thiogalactopyranoside (IPTG).
   8532..9120    -  rep_origin     ori: high-copy-number ColE1/pMB1/pBR322/pUC origin of replication
   9291..10151   -  CDS            AmpR: β-lactamase; bla; confers resistance to ampicillin, carbenicillin, and related antibiotics
  10152..10256   -  promoter       AmpR promoter: bla
>Addgene plasmid #121685 | pCF708 | addgene full sequence | sequence record 237504 | Addgene NGS Result
GTCGACGGATCGGGAGATCTCCCGATCCCCTATGGTGCACTCTCAGTACAATCTGCTCTGATGCCGCATA
GTTAAGCCAGTATCTGCTCCCTGCTTGTGTGTTGGAGGTCGCTGAGTAGTGCGCGAGCAAAATTTAAGCT
ACAACAAGGCAAGGCTTGACCGACAATTGCATGAAGAATCTGCTTAGGGTTAGGCGTTTTGCGCTGCTTC
GCGATGTACGGGCCAGATATTGACATTGATTATTGACTAGTTATTAATAGTAATCAATTACGGGGTCATT
AGTTCATAGCCCATATATGGAGTTCCGCGTTACATAACTTACGGTAAATGGCCCGCCTGGCTGACCGCCC
AACGACCCCCGCCCATTGACGTCAATAATGACGTATGTTCCCATAGTAACGCCAATAGGGACTTTCCATT
GACGTCAATGGGTGGAGTATTTACGGTAAACTGCCCACTTGGCAGTACATCAAGTGTATCATATGCCAAG
TACGCCCCCTATTGACGTCAATGACGGTAAATGGCCCGCCTGGCATTATGCCCAGTACATGACCTTATGG
GACTTTCCTACTTGGCAGTACATCTACGTATTAGTCATCGCTATTACCATGGTGATGCGGTTTTGGCAGT
ACATCAATGGGCGTGGATAGCGGTTTGACTCACGGGGATTTCCAAGTCTCCACCCCATTGACGTCAATGG
GAGTTTGTTTTGGCACCAAAATCAACGGGACTTTCCAAAATGTCGTAACAACTCCGCCCCATTGACGCAA
ATGGGCGGTAGGCGTGTACGGTGGGAGGTCTATATAAGCAGCGCGTTTTGCCTGTACTGGGTCTCTCTGG
TTAGACCAGATCTGAGCCTGGGAGCTCTCTGGCTAACTAGGGAACCCACTGCTTAAGCCTCAATAAAGCT
TGCCTTGAGTGCTTCAAGTAGTGTGTGCCCGTCTGTTGTGTGACTCTGGTAACTAGAGATCCCTCAGACC
CTTTTAGTCAGTGTGGAAAATCTCTAGCAGTGGCGCCCGAACAGGGACTTGAAAGCGAAAGGGAAACCAG
AGGAGCTCTCTCGACGCAGGACTCGGCTTGCTGAAGCGCGCACGGCAAGAGGCGAGGGGCGGCGACTGGT
GAGTACGCCAAAAATTTTGACTAGCGGAGGCTAGAAGGAGAGAGATGGGTGCGAGAGCGTCAGTATTAAG
CGGGGGAGAATTAGATCGCGATGGGAAAAAATTCGGTTAAGGCCAGGGGGAAAGAAAAAATATAAATTAA
AACATATAGTATGGGCAAGCAGGGAGCTAGAACGATTCGCAGTTAATCCTGGCCTGTTAGAAACATCAGA
AGGCTGTAGACAAATACTGGGACAGCTACAACCATCCCTTCAGACAGGATCAGAAGAACTTAGATCATTA
TATAATACAGTAGCAACCCTCTATTGTGTGCATCAAAGGATAGAGATAAAAGACACCAAGGAAGCTTTAG
ACAAGATAGAGGAAGAGCAAAACAAAAGTAAGACCACCGCACAGCAAGCGGCCGCTGATCTTCAGACCTG
GAGGAGGAGATATGAGGGACAATTGGAGAAGTGAATTATATAAATATAAAGTAGTAAAAATTGAACCATT
AGGAGTAGCACCCACCAAGGCAAAGAGAAGAGTGGTGCAGAGAGAAAAAAGAGCAGTGGGAATAGGAGCT
TTGTTCCTTGGGTTCTTGGGAGCAGCAGGAAGCACTATGGGCGCAGCGTCAATGACGCTGACGGTACAGG
CCAGACAATTATTGTCTGGTATAGTGCAGCAGCAGAACAATTTGCTGAGGGCTATTGAGGCGCAACAGCA
TCTGTTGCAACTCACAGTCTGGGGCATCAAGCAGCTCCAGGCAAGAATCCTGGCTGTGGAAAGATACCTA
AAGGATCAACAGCTCCTGGGGATTTGGGGTTGCTCTGGAAAACTCATTTGCACCACTGCTGTGCCTTGGA
ATGCTAGTTGGAGTAATAAATCTCTGGAACAGATTTGGAATCACACGACCTGGATGGAGTGGGACAGAGA
AATTAACAATTACACAAGCTTAATACACTCCTTAATTGAAGAATCGCAAAACCAGCAAGAAAAGAATGAA
CAAGAATTATTGGAATTAGATAAATGGGCAAGTTTGTGGAATTGGTTTAACATAACAAATTGGCTGTGGT
ATATAAAATTATTCATAATGATAGTAGGAGGCTTGGTAGGTTTAAGAATAGTTTTTGCTGTACTTTCTAT
AGTGAATAGAGTTAGGCAGGGATATTCACCATTATCGTTTCAGACCCACCTCCCAACCCCGAGGGGACCC
GACAGGCCCGAAGGAATAGAAGAAGAAGGTGGAGAGAGAGACAGAGACAGATCCATTCGATTAGTGAACG
GATCGGCACTGCGTGCGCCAATTCTGCAGACAAATGGCAGTATTCATCCACAATTTTAAAAGAAAAGGGG
GGATTGGGGGGTACAGTGCAGGGGAAAGAATAGTAGACATAATAGCAACAGACATACAAACTAAAGAATT
ACAAAAACAAATTACAAAAATTCAAAATTTTCGGGTTTATTACAGGGACAGCAGAGATCCAGTTTGGTTA
ATTAAGCTAGCTAGGTCTTGAAAGGAGTGGGAATTGGCTCCGGTGCCCGTCAGTGGGCAGAGCGCACATC
GCCCACAGTCCCCGAGAAGTTGGGGGGAGGGGTCGGCAATTGATCCGGTGCCTAGAGAAGGTGGCGCGGG
GTAAACTGGGAAAGTGATGTCGTGTACTGGCTCCGCCTTTTTCCCGAGGGTGGGGGAGAACCGTATATAA
GTGCAGTAGTCGCCGTGAACGTTCTTTTTCGCAACGGGTTTGCCGCCAGAACACAGGTAAGTGCCGTGTG
TGGTTCCCGCGGGCCTGGCCTCTTTACGGGTTATGGCCCTTGCGTGCCTTGAATTACTTCCACTGGCTGC
AGTACGTGATTCTTGATCCCGAGCTTCGGGTTGGAAGTGGGTGGGAGAGTTCGAGGCCTTGCGCTTAAGG
AGCCCCTTCGCCTCGTGCTTGAGTTGAGGCCTGGCCTGGGCGCTGGGGCCGCCGCGTGCGAATCTGGTGG
CACCTTCGCGCCTGTCTCGCTGCTTTCGATAAGTCTCTAGCCATTTAAAATTTTTGATGACCTGCTGCGA
CGCTTTTTTTCTGGCAAGATAGTCTTGTAAATGCGGGCCAAGATCTGCACACTGGTATTTCGGTTTTTGG
GGCCGCGGGCGGCGACGGGGCCCGTGCGTCCCAGCGCACATGTTCGGCGAGGCGGGGCCTGCGAGCGCGG
CCACCGAGAATCGGACGGGGGTAGTCTCAAGCTGGCCGGCCTGCTCTGGTGCCTGGCCTCGCGCCGCCGT
GTATCGCCCCGCCCTGGGCGGCAAGGCTGGCCCGGTCGGCACCAGTTGCGTGAGCGGAAAGATGGCCGCT
TCCCGGCCCTGCTGCAGGGAGCTCAAAATGGAGGACGCGGCGCTCGGGAGAGCGGGCGGGTGAGTCACCC
ACACAAAGGAAAAGGGCCTTTCCGTCCTCAGCCGTCGCTTCATGTGACTCCACGGAGTACCGGGCGCCGT
CCAGGCACCTCGATTAGTTCTCGAGCTTTTGGAGTACGTCGTCTTTAGGTTGGGGGGAGGGGTTTTATGC
GATGGAGTTTCCCCACACTGAGTGGGTGGAGACTGAAGTTAGGCCAGCTTGGCACTTGATGTAATTCTCC
TTGGAATTTGCCCTTTTTGAGTTTGGATCTTGGTTCATTCTCAAGCCTCAGACAGTGGTTCAAAGTTTTT
TTCTTCCATTTCAGGTGTCGTGAACCGGTGCCACCATGGCCAGCGGAGAAAGTTTGTTTAAGGGGCCGCG
TGATTACAACCCGATATCGAGCACCATTTGTCATTTGACGAATGAATCTGATGGGCACACAACATCGTTG
TATGGTATTGGATTTGGTCCCTTCATCATTACAAACAAGCACTTGTTTAGAAGAAATAATGGAACACTGT
TGGTCCAATCACTACATGGTGTATTCAAGGTCAAGAACACCACGACTTTGCAACAACACCTCATTGATGG
GAGGGACATGATAATTATTCGCATGCCTAAGGATTTCCCACCATTTCCTCAAAAGCTGAAATTTAGAGAG
CCACAAAGGGAAGAGCGCATATGTCTTGTGACAACCAACTTCCAAACTAAGAGCATGTCTAGCATGGTGT
CAGACACTAGTTGCACATTCCCTTCATCTGATGGCATATTCTGGAAGCATTGGATTCAAACCAAGGATGG
GCAGGCAGGCAGTCCATTAGTATCAACTAGAGATGGGTTCATTGTTGGTATACACTCAGCATCGAATTTC
ACCAACACAAACAATTATTTCACAAGCGTGCCGAAAAACTTCATGGAATTGTTGACAAATCAGGAGGCGC
AGCAGTGGGTTAGTGGTTGGCGATTAAATGCTGACTCAGTATTGTGGGGGGGCCATAAAGTTTTCATGGT
GAAACCTGAAGAGCCTTTTCAGCCAGTTAAGGAAGCGACTCAACTCATGAATACTAGTGATTACAAAGAT
GACGATGACAAAGACTACAAGGATGATGATGATAAGGGATCCGAATCCGGCAGTGGAGCCACGAACTTCT
CTCTGTTAAAGCAAGCAGGAGACGTGGAAGAAAACCCCGGTCCTATGTCTGAACTCATCAAGGAGAACAT
GCACATGAAACTCTACATGGAGGGGACCGTAGACAATCATCACTTCAAGTGTACAAGTGAAGGGGAGGGG
AAGCCTTACGAAGGGACTCAAACTATGAGAATTAAGGTTGTCGAGGGCGGCCCCCTTCCCTTTGCGTTTG
ACATCCTCGCCACCAGTTTCTTGTATGGTTCCAAGACGTTTATAAATCATACACAGGGAATACCTGACTT
CTTTAAACAAAGTTTTCCAGAGGGTTTCACATGGGAAAGGGTTACCACTTATGAGGATGGCGGAGTACTC
ACCGCTACCCAAGATACATCTCTGCAAGATGGTTGCCTGATTTACAATGTAAAAATCCGAGGAGTTAACT
TTACATCCAATGGTCCTGTTATGCAGAAAAAGACATTGGGGTGGGAAGCATTTACAGAAACGCTCTACCC
CGCCGACGGGGGCTTGGAGGGCCGCAATGACATGGCTCTCAAATTGGTAGGTGGTAGTCATCTTATCGCG
AACGCGAAAACTACCTACCGATCCAAGAAGCCCGCTAAAAATCTCAAAATGCCGGTCTATTACGTGGACT
ACAGACTGGAACGCAAGGAAGCTAACAACGAGACATACGTTGAGCAACATGAAGTGGCCGTGGCCAGATA
TTGCGATCTGCCGAGTAAGCTCGGGCACAAATTGAACTAAACGCGTTAAGTCGACAATCAACCTCTGGAT
TACAAAATTTGTGAAAGATTGACTGGTATTCTTAACTATGTTGCTCCTTTTACGCTATGTGGATACGCTG
CTTTAATGCCTTTGTATCATGCTATTGCTTCCCGTATGGCTTTCATTTTCTCCTCCTTGTATAAATCCTG
GTTGCTGTCTCTTTATGAGGAGTTGTGGCCCGTTGTCAGGCAACGTGGCGTGGTGTGCACTGTGTTTGCT
GACGCAACCCCCACTGGTTGGGGCATTGCCACCACCTGTCAGCTCCTTTCCGGGACTTTCGCTTTCCCCC
TCCCTATTGCCACGGCGGAACTCATCGCCGCCTGCCTTGCCCGCTGCTGGACAGGGGCTCGGCTGTTGGG
CACTGACAATTCCGTGGTGTTGTCGGGGAAATCATCGTCCTTTCCTTGGCTGCTCGCCTGTGTTGCCACC
TGGATTCTGCGCGGGACGTCCTTCTGCTACGTCCCTTCGGCCCTCAATCCAGCGGACCTTCCTTCCCGCG
GCCTGCTGCCGGCTCTGCGGCCTCTTCCGCGTCTTCGCCTTCGCCCTCAGACGAGTCGGATCTCCCTTTG
GGCCGCCTCCCCGCGTCGACTTTAAGACCAATGACTTACAAGGCAGCTGTAGATCTTAGCCACTTTTTAA
AAGAAAAGGGGGGACTGGAAGGGCTAATTCACTCCCAACGAAGACAAGATCTGCTTTTTGCTTGTACTGG
GTCTCTCTGGTTAGACCAGATCTGAGCCTGGGAGCTCTCTGGCTAACTAGGGAACCCACTGCTTAAGCCT
CAATAAAGCTTGCCTTGAGTGCTTCAAGTAGTGTGTGCCCGTCTGTTGTGTGACTCTGGTAACTAGAGAT
CCCTCAGACCCTTTTAGTCAGTGTGGAAAATCTCTAGCAGGGCCCGTTTAAACCCGCTGATCAGCCTCGA
CTGTGCCTTCTAGTTGCCAGCCATCTGTTGTTTGCCCCTCCCCCGTGCCTTCCTTGACCCTGGAAGGTGC
CACTCCCACTGTCCTTTCCTAATAAAATGAGGAAATTGCATCGCATTGTCTGAGTAGGTGTCATTCTATT
CTGGGGGGTGGGGTGGGGCAGGACAGCAAGGGGGAGGATTGGGAAGACAATAGCAGGCATGCTGGGGATG
CGGTGGGCTCTATGGCTTCTGAGGCGGAAAGAACCAGCTGGGGCTCTAGGGGGTATCCCC
[124 nt withheld, positions 6571-6694]
C
[91 nt withheld, positions 6696-6786]
A
[49 nt withheld, positions 6788-6836]
CCTTTGACGTTGGAGTCCACGTTCTTT
[37 nt withheld, positions 6864-6900]
ACCCTATCTCGGTCTATTCTTTTGATTTATAAGGGATTTTGCCGATTTCGGCCTATTGGTTAAAAAATGA
GCTGATTTAACAAAAATTTAACGCGAATTAATTCTGTGGAATGTGTGTCAGTTAGGGTGTGGAAAGTCCC
CAGGCTCCCCAGCAGGCAGAAGTATGCAAAGCATGCATCTCAATTAGTCAGCAACCAGGTGTGGAAAGTC
CCCAGGCTCCCCAGCAGGCAGAAGTATGCAAAGCATGCATCTCAATTAGTCAGCAACCATAGTCCCGCCC
CTAACTCCGCCCATCCCGCCCCTAACTCCGCCCAGTTCCGCCCATTCTCCGCCCCATGGCTGACTAATTT
TTTTTATTTATGCAGAGGCCGAGGCCGCCTCTGCCTCTGAGCTATTCCAGAAGTAGTGAGGAGGCTTTTT
TGGAGGCCTAGGCTTTTGCAAAAAGCTCCCGGGAGCTTGTATATCCATTTTCGGATCTGATCAGCACGTG
TTGACAATTAATCATCGGCATAGTATATCGGCATAGTATAATACGACAAGGTGAGGAACTAAACCATGGC
CAAGTTGACCAGTGCCGTTCCGGTGCTCACCGCGCGCGACGTCGCCGGAGCGGTCGAGTTCTGGACCGAC
CGGCTCGGGTTCTCCCGGGACTTCGTGGAGGACGACTTCGCCGGTGTGGTCCGGGACGACGTGACCCTGT
TCATCAGCGCGGTCCAGGACCAGGTGGTGCCGGACAACACCCTGGCCTGGGTGTGGGTGCGCGGCCTGGA
CGAGCTGTACGCCGAGTGGTCGGAGGTCGTGTCCACGAACTTCCGGGACGCCTCCGGGCCGGCCATGACC
GAGATCGGCGAGCAGCCGTGGGGGCGGGAGTTCGCCCTGCGCGACCCGGCCGGCAACTGCGTGCACTTCG
TGGCCGAGGAGCAGGACTGACACGTGCTACGAGATTTCGATTCCACCGCCGCCTTCTATGAAAGGTTGGG
CTTCGGAATCGTTTTCCGGGACGCCGGCTGGATGATCCTCCAGCGCGGGGATCTCATGCTGGAGTTCTTC
GCCCACCCCAACTTGTTTATTGCAGCTTATAATGGTTACAAATAAAGCAATAGCATCACAAATTTCACAA
ATAAAGCATTTTTTTCACTGCATTCTAGTTGTGGTTTGTCCAAACTCATCAATGTATCTTATCATGTCTG
TATACCGTCGACCTCTAGCTAGAGCTTGGCGTAATCATGGTCATAGCTGTTTCCTGTGTGAAATTGTTAT
CCGCTCACAATTCCACACAACATACGAGCCGGAAGCATAAAGTGTAAAGCCTGGGGTGCCTAATGAGTGA
GCTAACTCACATTAATTGCGTTGCGCTCACTGCCCGCTTTCCAGTCGGGAAACCTGTCGTGCCAGCTGCA
TTAATGAATCGGCCAACGCGCGGGGAGAGGCGGTTTGCGTATTGGGCGCTCTTCCGCTTCCTCGCTCACT
GACTCGCTGCGCTCGGTCGTTCGGCTGCGGCGAGCGGTATCAGCTCACTCAAAGGCGGTAATACGGTTAT
CCACAGAATCAGGGGATAACGCAGGAAAGAACATGTGAGCAAAAGGCCAGCAAAAGGCCAGGAACCGTAA
AAAGGCCGCGTTGCTGGCGTTTTTCCATAGGCTCCGCCCCCCTGACGAGCATCACAAAAATCGACGCTCA
AGTCAGAGGTGGCGAAACCCGACAGGACTATAAAGATACCAGGCGTTTCCCCCTGGAAGCTCCCTCGTGC
GCTCTCCTGTTCCGACCCTGCCGCTTACCGGATACCTGTCCGCCTTTCTCCCTTCGGGAAGCGTGGCGCT
TTCTCATAGCTCACGCTGTAGGTATCTCAGTTCGGTGTAGGTCGTTCGCTCCAAGCTGGGCTGTGTGCAC
GAACCCCCCGTTCAGCCCGACCGCTGCGCCTTATCCGGTAACTATCGTCTTGAGTCCAACCCGGTAAGAC
ACGACTTATCGCCACTGGCAGCAGCCACTGGTAACAGGATTAGCAGAGCGAGGTATGTAGGCGGTGCTAC
AGAGTTCTTGAAGTGGTGGCCTAACTACGGCTACACTAGAAGAACAGTATTTGGTATCTGCGCTCTGCTG
AAGCCAGTTACCTTCGGAAAAAGAGTTGGTAGCTCTTGATCCGGCAAACAAACCACCGCTGGTAGCGGTG
GTTTTTTTGTTTGCAAGCAGCAGATTACGCGCAGAAAAAAAGGATCTCAAGAAGATCCTTTGATCTTTTC
TACGGGGTCTGACGCTCAGTGGAACGAAAACTCACGTTAAGGGATTTTGGTCATGAGATTATCAAAAAGG
ATCTTCACCTAGATCCTTTTAAATTAAAAATGAAGTTTTAAATCAATCTAAAGTATATATGAGTAAACTT
GGTCTGACAGTTACCAATGCTTAATCAGTGAGGCACCTATCTCAGCGATCTGTCTATTTCGTTCATCCAT
AGTTGCCTGACTCCCCGTCGTGTAGATAACTACGATACGGGAGGGCTTACCATCTGGCCCCAGTGCTGCA
ATGATACCGCGAGACCCACGCTCACCGGCTCCAGATTTATCAGCAATAAACCAGCCAGCCGGAAGGGCCG
AGCGCAGAAGTGGTCCTGCAACTTTATCCGCCTCCATCCAGTCTATTAATTGTTGCCGGGAAGCTAGAGT
AAGTAGTTCGCCAGTTAATAGTTTGCGCAACGTTGTTGCCATTGCTACAGGCATCGTGGTGTCACGCTCG
TCGTTTGGTATGGCTTCATTCAGCTCCGGTTCCCAACGATCAAGGCGAGTTACATGATCCCCCATGTTGT
GCAAAAAAGCGGTTAGCTCCTTCGGTCCTCCGATCGTTGTCAGAAGTAAGTTGGCCGCAGTGTTATCACT
CATGGTTATGGCAGCACTGCATAATTCTCTTACTGTCATGCCATCCGTAAGATGCTTTTCTGTGACTGGT
GAGTACTCAACCAAGTCATTCTGAGAATAGTGTATGCGGCGACCGAGTTGCTCTTGCCCGGCGTCAATAC
GGGATAATACCGCGCCACATAGCAGAACTTTAAAAGTGCTCATCATTGGAAAACGTTCTTCGGGGCGAAA
ACTCTCAAGGATCTTACCGCTGTTGAGATCCAGTTCGATGTAACCCACTCGTGCACCCAACTGATCTTCA
GCATCTTTTACTTTCACCAGCGTTTCTGGGTGAGCAAAAACAGGAAGGCAAAATGCCGCAAAAAAGGGAA
TAAGGGCGACACGGAAATGTTGAATACTCATACTCTTCCTTTTTCAATATTATTGAAGCATTTATCAGGG
TTATTGTCTCATGAGCGGATACATATTTGAATGTATTTAGAAAAATAAACAAATAGGGGTTCCGCGCACA
TTTCCCCGAAAAGTGCCACCTGAC
